Addgene plasmid #184617: pCIS.MTRIA-PGE
Purpose: For expression of a fluorescent sensor for prostaglandin E2 factor in mammalian cells
Depositing lab: Hiroshi Hibino & Daisuke Ino. Depositing organization: The University of Osaka. Publication: A fluorescent sensor for real-time measurement of extracellular oxytocin dynamics in the brain. Ino D, Tanaka Y, Hibino H, Nishiyama M. Nat Methods. 2022 Sep 22. pii: 10.1038/s41592-022-01597-x. doi: 10.1038/s41592-022-01597-x. PubMed 36138174.
Backbone
  Vector backbone: pCIS
  Vector type: Mammalian Expression
Growth in bacteria
  Bacterial resistance: Ampicillin, 100 μg/mL
  Growth temperature: 37°C
  Growth strain: DH5alpha
  Copy number: High Copy
Gene/Insert
  Gene/Insert name: MTRIA-PGE (alt name: PGE biosensor)
  Species: Synthetic
  Insert size (bp): 2055
  Promoter: CAG promoter
  Cloning method: Restriction Enzyme; 5′ cloning site EcoRI (unknown if destroyed); 3′ cloning site BamHI (unknown if destroyed)
Terms and licenses: Academic/Nonprofit Terms; Industry Terms: Not Available to Industry
Depositor comments: Please visit https://doi.org/10.1101/2021.07.30.454450 for bioRxiv preprint.
How to cite: pCIS.MTRIA-PGE was a gift from Hiroshi Hibino & Daisuke Ino (Addgene plasmid # 184617 ; http://n2t.net/addgene:184617 ; RRID:Addgene_184617)
