[The description below was written by a language model from this plasmid's Addgene catalogue record and pLannotate feature annotations shown in this document.]
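Description:
pCIS.MTRIA-PGE is a mammalian expression plasmid on the pCIS backbone that encodes MTRIA-PGE, a synthetic, genetically encoded fluorescent sensor for prostaglandin E2. In bacteria it is maintained as a high-copy plasmid through a ColE1/pUC-type origin and selected with ampicillin via the β-lactamase gene. The backbone also carries pBluescript-derived remnants: an f1 phage origin, T7 and T3 promoters, a lacZα fragment, lac promoter/operator elements and pieces of the multiple cloning site. These play no part in mammalian expression.

The sensor is driven by the CAG promoter, annotated here as its three components: the CMV immediate-early enhancer, the chicken β-actin promoter and a chimeric β-actin/β-globin intron. Together these give strong constitutive transcription in many mammalian cell types. Transcripts terminate at a rabbit β-globin polyadenylation signal. The roughly 2 kb insert was placed between EcoRI and BamHI sites. Within it, the automated annotation finds prostaglandin E2 receptor sequence (matched to human PTGER4 upstream and a short PTGER3-like stretch downstream) flanking a GFP-derived coding sequence labelled cEGFP. This layout fits a receptor-based sensor in which a fluorescent protein module is embedded within a G protein-coupled receptor scaffold, so that ligand binding changes fluorescence. However, the record does not state which receptor or species the scaffold comes from, or the exact insertion point, and the fragmentary receptor matches should be read cautiously.

The plasmid is intended for expressing the sensor in mammalian cells to report prostaglandin E2 optically. It was deposited alongside work describing a related fluorescent oxytocin sensor. The sequence is labelled a partial NGS result, though its features cover a complete plasmid layout.
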