Features (pLannotate 1.2.2; 22 found; start..end, strand, type, name):
      1..304     +  enhancer       CMV enhancer: human cytomegalovirus immediate early enhancer
    306..581     +  promoter       chicken β-actin promoter: No description available
    582..1598    +  intron         chimeric intron: chimera between introns from chicken β-actin and rabbit β-globin
   1652..1691    -  misc_feature   MCS (fragment): pBluescript multiple cloning site
   1695..2315    +  CDS            PTGER4 (fragment): PE2R4_HUMAN - Also known as PTGER2. Experimental evidence at protein level: Swiss-Prot protein existence level 1. Receptor for prostaglandin E2 (PGE2). The activity of this receptor is mediated by G(s) proteins that stimulate adenylate cyclase. Has a relaxing effect on smooth muscle. May play an important role in regulating renal hemodynamics, intestinal epithelial transport, adrenal aldosterone secretion, and uterine function. From Homo sapiens (Human).
   2349..3071    +  CDS            cEGFP: cEGFP is a basic (constitutively fluorescent) green fluorescent protein published in 2008, derived from Aequorea victoria.
   3225..3344    +  CDS            PTGER3 (fragment): PE2R3_HUMAN - Experimental evidence at protein level: Swiss-Prot protein existence level 1. Receptor for prostaglandin E2 (PGE2) (PubMed:8307176, PubMed:7883006, PubMed:8117308, PubMed:8135729, PubMed:7981210). The activity of this receptor can couple to both the inhibition of adenylate cyclase mediated by G(i) proteins, and to an elevation of intracellular calcium (PubMed:7883006, PubMed:8117308, PubMed:8135729, PubMed:7981210). Required for normal development of fever in response to pyrinogens, including IL1B, prostaglandin E2 and bacterial lipopolysaccharide (LPS). Required for normal poten
   3749..3775    -  misc_feature   MCS (fragment): pBluescript multiple cloning site
   3776..3850    +  CDS            HBB (fragment): HBB_PONPY - Experimental evidence at transcript level: Swiss-Prot protein existence level 2. Involved in oxygen transport from the lung to the various peripheral tissues. From Pongo pygmaeus (Bornean orangutan).
   3921..3976    +  polyA_signal   β-globin poly(A) signal: rabbit β-globin polyadenylation signal (Gil and Proudfoot, 1987)
   4331..4349    -  promoter       T3 promoter: promoter for bacteriophage T3 RNA polymerase
   4394..4410    -  protein_bind   lac operator: The lac repressor binds to the lac operator to inhibit transcription in E. coli. This inhibition can be relieved by adding lactose or isopropyl-β-D-thiogalactopyranoside (IPTG). lac repressor encoded by lacI
   4418..4448    -  promoter       lac promoter: promoter for the E. coli lac operon
   4463..4484    -  protein_bind   CAP binding site: CAP binding activates transcription in the presence of cAMP. E. coli catabolite activator protein
   4497..4589    -  CDS            lacI (fragment): lac repressor; lacI; The lac repressor binds to the lac operator to inhibit transcription in E. coli. This inhibition can be relieved by adding lactose or isopropyl-β-D-thiogalactopyranoside (IPTG).
   4772..5360    -  rep_origin     ori: high-copy-number ColE1/pMB1/pBR322/pUC origin of replication
   5531..6391    -  CDS            AmpR: β-lactamase; bla; confers resistance to ampicillin, carbenicillin, and related antibiotics
   6392..6496    -  promoter       AmpR promoter: bla
   6523..6951    +  rep_origin     f1 ori (sequence partly withheld): f1 bacteriophage origin of replication; arrow indicates direction of (+) strand synthesis
   6982..7139    -  CDS            lacZα (fragment): LacZα fragment of β-galactosidase; lacZ fragment
   7142..7160    +  promoter       T7 promoter: promoter for bacteriophage T7 RNA polymerase
   7175..7224    +  enhancer       CMV enhancer (fragment): human cytomegalovirus immediate early enhancer
>Addgene plasmid #184617 | pCIS.MTRIA-PGE | addgene full sequence | sequence record 364864 | Addgene Partial NGS Result
CGTTACATAACTTACGGTAAATGGCCCGCCTGGCTGACCGCCCAACGACCCCCGCCCATTGACGTCAATA
ATGACGTATGTTCCCATAGTAACGCCAATAGGGACTTTCCATTGACGTCAATGGGTGGAGTATTTACGGT
AAACTGCCCACTTGGCAGTACATCAAGTGTATCATATGCCAAGTACGCCCCCTATTGACGTCAATGACGG
TAAATGGCCCGCCTGGCATTATGCCCAGTACATGACCTTATGGGACTTTCCTACTTGGCAGTACATCTAC
GTATTAGTCATCGCTATTACCATGGTCGAGGTGAGCCCCACGTTCTGCTTCACTCTCCCCATCTCCCCCC
CCTCCCCACCCCCAATTTTGTATTTATTTATTTTTTAATTATTTTGTGCAGCGATGGGGGCGGGGGGGGG
GGGGGSGCGCGCCAGGCGGGGCGGGGCGGGGCGAGGGGCGGGGCGGGGCGAGGCGGAGAGGTGCGGCGGC
AGCCAATCAGAGCGGCGCGCTCCGAAAGTTTCCTTTTATGGCGAGGCGGCGGCGGCGGCGGCCCTATAAA
AAGCGAAGCGCGCGGCGGGCGGGAGTCGCTGCGCGCTGCCTTCGCCCCGTGCCCCGCTCCGCCGCCGCCT
CGCGCCGCCCGCCCCGGCTCTGACTGACCGCGTTACTCCCACAGGTGAGCGGGCGGGACGGCCCTTCTCC
TCCGGGCTGTAATTAGCGCTTGGTTTAATGACGGCTTGTTTCTTTTCTGTGGCTGCGTGAAAGCCTTGAG
GGGCTCCGGGAGGGCCCTTTGTGCGGGGGGAGCGGCTCGGGGGGTGCGTGCGTGTGTGTGTGCGTGGGGA
GCGCCGCGTGCGGCTCCGCGCTGCCCGGCGGCTGTGAGCGCTGCGGGCGCGGCGCGGGGCTTTGTGCGCT
CCGCAGTGTGCGCGAGGGGAGCGCGGCCGGGGGCGGTGCCCCGCGGTGCGGGGGGGGCTGCGAGGGGAAC
AAAGGCTGCGTGCGGGGTGTGTGCGTGGGGGGGTGAGCAGGGGGTGTGGGCGCGTCGGTCGGGCTGCAAC
CCCCCCTGCACCCCCCTCCCCGAGTTGCTGAGCACGGCCCGGCTTCGGGTGCGGGGCTCCGTACGGGGCG
TGGCGCGGGGCTCGCCGTGCCGGGCGGGGGGTGGCGGCAGGTGGGGGTGCCGGGCGGGGCGGGGCCGCCT
CGGGCCGGGGAGGGCTCGGGGGAGGGGCGCGGCGGCCCCCGGAGCGCCGGCGGCTGTCGAGGCGCGGCGA
GCCGCAGCCATTGCCTTTTATGGTAATCGTGCGAGAGGGCGCAGGGACTTCCTTTGTCCCAAATCTGTGC
GGAGCCGAAATCTGGGAGGCGCCGCCGCACCCCCTCTAGCGGGCGCGGGGCGAAGCGGTGCGGCGCCGGC
AGGAAGGAAATGGGCGGGGAGGGCCTTCGTGCGTCGCCGCGCCGCCGTCCCCTTCTCCCTCTCCAGCCTC
GGGGCTGTCCGCGGGGGGACGGCTGCCTTCGGGGGGGACGGGGCAGGGCGGGGTTCGGCTTCTGGCGTGT
GACCGGCGGCTCTAGAGCCTCTGCTAACCATGTTCATGCCTTCTTCTTTTTCCTACAGCTCCTGGGCAAC
GTGCTGGTTATTGTGCTGTCTCATCATTTTGGCAAAGGATTCCTCGAGGTCGACGGTATCGATAAGCTTG
ATATCGAATTCACCATGTCCATCCCCGGAGTCAACGCGTCCTTCTCCTCCACTCCGGAGAGGCTGAACAG
CCCGGTGACCATTCCCGCAGTGATGTTCATCTTCGGGGTGGTGGGCAACCTGGTGGCCATCGTAGTATTG
TGCAAGTCGCGCAAGGAGCAGAAAGAGACGACCTTTTACACTCTAGTATGTGGGCTGGCTGTCACTGACC
TTCTGGGCACCTTGTTGGTAAGCCCGGTGACCATCGCCACATACATGAAGGGCCAGTGGCCCGGAGACCA
GGCACTGTGTGACTATAGCACCTTCATCCTACTTTTCTTCGGTCTGTCGGGTCTCAGCATCATCTGTGCC
ATGAGCATCGAGCGCTACCTGGCCATCAACCACGCCTACTTCTACAGCCACTACGTGGACAAGCGGCTGG
CCGGCCTCACACTCTTCGCCATCTATGCATCTAACGTGCTGTTCTGCGCGCTGCCCAACATGGGCCTGGG
CAGATCCGAGCGGCAGTACCCGGGCACCTGGTGCTTCATCGACTGGACCACCAACGTAACGGCCTACGCC
GCCTTCTCTTACATGTACGCCGGCTTCAGCTCCTTCCTCATCCTTGCCACCGTGCTCTGCAACGTGCTGG
TGTGCTACAAAATATGGCGAAATTTCAAAGGGAAATTAAACGTCTATATCAAGGCCGACAAGCAGAAGAA
CGGCATCAAGGCGAACTTCCACATCCGCCACAACATCGAGGACGGCGGCGTGCAGCTCGCCTACCACTAC
CAGCAGAACACCCCCATCGGCGACGGCCCCGTGCTGCTGCCCGACAACCACTACCTGAGCGTGCAGACCA
AACTTTCGAAAGACCCCAACGAGAAGCGCGATCACATGGTCCTGCTGGAGTTCGTGACCGCCGCCGGGAT
CACTCTCGGCATGGACGAGCTGTACAAGGGCGGTACCGGAGGGATGATGGTGAGAAAGGGCGAGGAGCTG
TTCACCGGGGTGGTGCCCATCCTGGTCGAGCTGGACGGCGACGTAAACGGCCACAAGTTCAGCGTGTCCG
GCGAGGGTGAGGGCGATGCCACCTACGGCAAGCTGACCCTGAAGTTCATCTGCACCACCGGCAAGCTGCC
CGTGCCCTGGCCCACCCTCGTGACCACCCTGACCTACGGCGTGCAGTGCTTCAGCCGCTACCCCGACCAC
ATGAAGCAGCACGACTTCTTCAAGTCCGCCATGCCCGAAGGCTACATCCAGGAGCGCACCATCTTCTTCA
AGGACGACGGCCACTACAAGACCCGCGCCGAGGTGAAGTTCGAGGGCGACACCCTGGTGAACCGCATCGA
GCTGAAGGGCATCGACTTCAAGGAGGACGGCAACATCCTGGGGCACAAGCTGGAGTACAACTCAGTAATC
TCCAAGGCAAAGATACGCACAGTGAAAATGCTCATCGCCACCTCTCTGGTGGTGCTCATCTGCTCCATTC
CGCTCGTGGTGCGAGTGTTCATTAACCAGTTATATCAGCCAAACGTGGTGAAAGACATCAGCAGAAACCC
AGATTTGCAGGCCATCAGGATTGCTTCTGTGAACCCCATCCTGGACCCCTGGATTTACATCCTTCTTCGG
AAGACTGTGCTCAGTAAAGCCATAGAGAAGATCAAGTGCCTCTTCTGCCGCATTGGCGGTTCCGGCAGAG
ACAGCTCGGCCCAGCACTGCTCAGAGAGTCGGAGGACATCTTCCGCCATGTCCGGCCACTCTCGCTCCTT
CCTCGCCCGGGAGTTAAAGGAGATCAGCAGCACGTCCCAGACCCTCCTGTACCTGCCAGACCTGACTGAA
AGCAGCCTCGGAGGCAGGAATTTGCTTCCAGGTTCGCATGGCATGGGCCTGACCCAAGCAGACACCACCT
CGCTGAGAACTTTGCGAATTTCCGAGACCTCAGACTCCTCCCAGGGCCAGGACTCTGAGAGTGTCCTGTT
GGTGGATGAGGTTAGTGGGAGCCACAGAGAGGAGCCTGCCTCTAAAGGAAACTCTCTGCAAGTCACATTC
CCCAGTGAAACTCTGAAATTATCTGAAAAATGTATATAGGGATCCACTAGTTCTAGAGCGGCCGCTTCAC
TCCTCAGGTGCAGGCTGCCTATCAGAAGGTGGTGGCTGGTGTGGCCAATGCCCTGGCTCACAAATACCAC
TGAGATCTTTTTCCCTCTGCCAAAAATTATGGGGACATCATGAAGCCCCTTGAGCATCTGACTTCTGGCT
AATAAAGGAAATTTATTTTCATTGCAATAGTGTGTTGGAATTTTTTGTGTCTCTCACTCGGAAGGACATA
TGGGAGGGCAAATCATTTAAAACATCAGAATGAGTATTTGGTTTAGAGTTTGGCAACATATGCCCATATG
CTGGCTGCCATGAACAAAGGTTGGCTATAAAGAGGTCATCAGTATATGAAACAGCCCCCTGCTGTCCATT
CCTTATTCCATAGAAAAGCCTTGACTTGAGGTTAGATTTTTTTTATATTTTGTTTTGTGTTATTTTTTTC
TTTAACATCCCTAAAATTTTCCTTACATGTTTTACTAGCCAGATTTTTCCTCCTCTCCTGACTACTCCCA
GTCATAGCTGTCCCTCTTCTCTTATGAAGATCCCTCGACCTGGAGCTCCAGCTTTTGTTCCCTTTAGTGA
GGGTTAATTTCGAGCTTGGCGTAATCATGGTCATAGCTGTTTCCTGTGTGAAATTGTTATCCGCTCACAA
TTCCACACAACATACGAGCCGGAAGCATAAAGTGTAAAGCCTGGGGTGCCTAATGAGTGAGCTAACTCAC
ATTAATTGCGTTGCGCTCACTGCCCGCTTTCCAGTCGGGAAACCTGTCGTGCCAGCTGCATTAATGAATC
GGCCAACGCGCGGGGAGAGGCGGTTTGCGTATTGGGCGCTCTTCCGCTTCCTCGCTCACTGACTCGCTGC
GCTCGGTCGTTCGGCTGCGGCGAGCGGTATCAGCTCACTCAAAGGCGGTAATACGGTTATCCACAGAATC
AGGGGATAACGCAGGAAAGAACATGTGAGCAAAAGGCCAGCAAAAGGCCAGGAACCGTAAAAAGGCCGCG
TTGCTGGCGTTTTTCCATAGGCTCCGCCCCCCTGACGAGCATCACAAAAATCGACGCTCAAGTCAGAGGT
GGCGAAACCCGACAGGACTATAAAGATACCAGGCGTTTCCCCCTGGAAGCTCCCTCGTGCGCTCTCCTGT
TCCGACCCTGCCGCTTACCGGATACCTGTCCGCCTTTCTCCCTTCGGGAAGCGTGGCGCTTTCTCATAGC
TCACGCTGTAGGTATCTCAGTTCGGTGTAGGTCGTTCGCTCCAAGCTGGGCTGTGTGCACGAACCCCCCG
TTCAGCCCGACCGCTGCGCCTTATCCGGTAACTATCGTCTTGAGTCCAACCCGGTAAGACACGACTTATC
GCCACTGGCAGCAGCCACTGGTAACAGGATTAGCAGAGCGAGGTATGTAGGCGGTGCTACAGAGTTCTTG
AAGTGGTGGCCTAACTACGGCTACACTAGAAGAACAGTATTTGGTATCTGCGCTCTGCTGAAGCCAGTTA
CCTTCGGAAAAAGAGTTGGTAGCTCTTGATCCGGCAAACAAACCACCGCTGGTAGCGGTGGTTTTTTTGT
TTGCAAGCAGCAGATTACGCGCAGAAAAAAAGGATCTCAAGAAGATCCTTTGATCTTTTCTACGGGGTCT
GACGCTCAGTGGAACGAAAACTCACGTTAAGGGATTTTGGTCATGAGATTATCAAAAAGGATCTTCACCT
AGATCCTTTTAAATTAAAAATGAAGTTTTAAATCAATCTAAAGTATATATGAGTAAACTTGGTCTGACAG
TTACCAATGCTTAATCAGTGAGGCACCTATCTCAGCGATCTGTCTATTTCGTTCATCCATAGTTGCCTGA
CTCCCCGTCGTGTAGATAACTACGATACGGGAGGGCTTACCATCTGGCCCCAGTGCTGCAATGATACCGC
GAGACCCACGCTCACCGGCTCCAGATTTATCAGCAATAAACCAGCCAGCCGGAAGGGCCGAGCGCAGAAG
TGGTCCTGCAACTTTATCCGCCTCCATCCAGTCTATTAATTGTTGCCGGGAAGCTAGAGTAAGTAGTTCG
CCAGTTAATAGTTTGCGCAACGTTGTTGCCATTGCTACAGGCATCGTGGTGTCACGCTCGTCGTTTGGTA
TGGCTTCATTCAGCTCCGGTTCCCAACGATCAAGGCGAGTTACATGATCCCCCATGTTGTGCAAAAAAGC
GGTTAGCTCCTTCGGTCCTCCGATCGTTGTCAGAAGTAAGTTGGCCGCAGTGTTATCACTCATGGTTATG
GCAGCACTGCATAATTCTCTTACTGTCATGCCATCCGTAAGATGCTTTTCTGTGACTGGTGAGTACTCAA
CCAAGTCATTCTGAGAATAGTGTATGCGGCGACCGAGTTGCTCTTGCCCGGCGTCAATACGGGATAATAC
CGCGCCACATAGCAGAACTTTAAAAGTGCTCATCATTGGAAAACGTTCTTCGGGGCGAAAACTCTCAAGG
ATCTTACCGCTGTTGAGATCCAGTTCGATGTAACCCACTCGTGCACCCAACTGATCTTCAGCATCTTTTA
CTTTCACCAGCGTTTCTGGGTGAGCAAAAACAGGAAGGCAAAATGCCGCAAAAAAGGGAATAAGGGCGAC
ACGGAAATGTTGAATACTCATACTCTTCCTTTTTCAATATTATTGAAGCATTTATCAGGGTTATTGTCTC
ATGAGCGGATACATATTTGAATGTATTTAGAAAAATAAACAAATAGGGGTTCCGCGCACATTTCCCCGAA
AAGTGCCACCTG
[124 nt withheld, positions 6523-6646]
C
[91 nt withheld, positions 6648-6738]
A
[49 nt withheld, positions 6740-6788]
CCTTTGACGTTGGAGTCCACGTTCTTT
[37 nt withheld, positions 6816-6852]
ACCCTATCTCGGTCTATTCTTTTGATTTATAAGGGATTTTGCCGATTTCGGCCTATTGGTTAAAAAATGA
GCTGATTTAACAAAAATTTAACGCGAATTTTAACAAAATATTAACGCTTACAATTTCCATTCGCCATTCA
GGCTGCGCAACTGTTGGGAAGGGCGATCGGTGCGGGCCTCTTCGCTATTACGCCAGCTGGCGAAAGGGGG
ATGTGCTGCAAGGCGATTAAGTTGGGTAACGCCAGGGTTTTCCCAGTCACGACGTTGTAAAACGACGGCC
AGTGAATTGTAATACGACTCACTATAGGGCGAATTGGGTACCTAGTAATCAATTACGGGGTCATTAGTTC
ATAGCCCATATATGGAGTTCCG
